Addgene plasmid #138410: pCMV-HA_N-mouse Bcl6
Purpose: Express mouse Bcl6 in mammalian cells
Depositing lab: Bruce Beutler. Depositing organization: University of Texas Southwestern Medical Center. Publication: Mutual inhibition between Prkd2 and Bcl6 controls T follicular helper cell differentiation. Misawa T, SoRelle JA, Choi JH, Yue T, Wang KW, McAlpine W, Wang J, Liu A, Tabeta K, Turer EE, Evers B, Nair-Gill E, Poddar S, Su L, Ou F, Yu L, Russell J, Ludwig S, Zhan X, Hildebrand S, Li X, Tang M, Murray AR, Moresco EMY, Beutler B. Sci Immunol. 2020 Jan 24;5(43):eaaz0085. doi: 10.1126/sciimmunol.aaz0085. PubMed 31980486.
Backbone
  Vector backbone: pCMV-HA-N
  Backbone size w/o insert (bp): 3782
  Vector type: Mammalian Expression
Growth in bacteria
  Bacterial resistance: Ampicillin, 100 μg/mL
  Growth temperature: 37°C
  Growth strain: DH5alpha
  Copy number: High Copy
Gene/Insert
  Gene/Insert name: B cell lymphoma 6 (alt name: Bcl6)
  Species: M. musculus (mouse)
  Insert size (bp): 2124
  GenBank ID: 12053
  Entrez Gene: Bcl6 (a.k.a. Bcl5)
  Promoter: CMV
  Tag / fusion protein: HA (N terminal on insert)
  Cloning method: Restriction Enzyme; 5′ cloning site Xho1 (unknown if destroyed); 3′ cloning site Not1 (unknown if destroyed)
  Sequencing primers: 5′ ACCGAGATCTCTCGAATGGCCTCCCCGGCTGAC; 3′ TGGATCCCCGCGGCCTCAGCAGGCTTTGGGGAG
Terms and licenses: Academic/Nonprofit Terms; Industry Terms: Not Available to Industry
How to cite: pCMV-HA_N-mouse Bcl6 was a gift from Bruce Beutler (Addgene plasmid # 138410 ; http://n2t.net/addgene:138410 ; RRID:Addgene_138410)
