[The description below was written by a language model from this plasmid's Addgene catalogue record and pLannotate feature annotations shown in this document.]
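Description:
pCMV-HA_N-mouse Bcl6 is a mammalian expression plasmid built on the pCMV-HA-N backbone for expressing mouse B cell lymphoma 6 (Bcl6) with an N-terminal HA epitope tag. It is propagated in E. coli as a high-copy plasmid through a ColE1/pUC-type origin of replication and is selected with ampicillin via a β-lactamase (AmpR) gene under its own bla promoter. The sequenced record is about 5.9 kb, consistent with the stated backbone and insert sizes. No mammalian selection marker is annotated, so the plasmid appears suited mainly to transient transfection.

The expression cassette starts with the human cytomegalovirus immediate early enhancer and promoter, followed by a modified SV40 intron whose splice donor and acceptor sites generally improve transcript processing and expression. Downstream lies a short HA coding segment; the annotation software flags it as a fragment of a 3xHA element, and its length corresponds to a single HA epitope. This is followed by the roughly 2.1 kb mouse Bcl6 open reading frame, cloned by restriction enzymes between XhoI and NotI sites. An SV40 polyadenylation signal lies immediately after the coding sequence, although it is annotated on the opposite strand. The remaining annotations (lac promoter and operator, CAP site, and fragments of lacI, lacZα, rop, bom and a pUC multiple cloning site) are backbone remnants with no evident role in the payload.

Bcl6 is a transcriptional repressor required for germinal center formation and antibody affinity maturation. The HA tag allows the expressed protein to be detected or immunoprecipitated with anti-HA antibodies. The associated study concerns mutual inhibition between Prkd2 and Bcl6 in T follicular helper cell differentiation.
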