Features (pLannotate 1.2.2; 17 found; start..end, strand, type, name):
      1..304     +  enhancer       CMV enhancer: human cytomegalovirus immediate early enhancer
    305..508     +  promoter       CMV promoter: human cytomegalovirus (CMV) immediate early promoter
    646..742     +  intron         SV40 intron: modified SV40 intron with splice donor and acceptor sites
    806..832     +  CDS            3xHA (fragment): three tandem HA epitope tags
    878..2998    +  CDS            Bcl6: BCL6_MOUSE - Also known as Bcl-6. Experimental evidence at protein level: Swiss-Prot protein existence level 1. Transcriptional repressor mainly required for germinal center (GC) formation and antibody affinity maturation which has different mechanisms of action specific to the lineage and biological functions. Forms complexes with different corepressors and histone deacetylases to repress the transcriptional expression of different subsets of target genes. Represses its target genes by binding directly to the DNA sequence 5'-TTCCTAGAA-3' (BCL6-binding site) or indirectly by repressing the tra
   3011..3145    -  polyA_signal   SV40 poly(A) signal: SV40 polyadenylation signal
   3280..3296    -  protein_bind   lac operator: The lac repressor binds to the lac operator to inhibit transcription in E. coli. This inhibition can be relieved by adding lactose or isopropyl-β-D-thiogalactopyranoside (IPTG). lac repressor encoded by lacI
   3304..3334    -  promoter       lac promoter: promoter for the E. coli lac operon
   3349..3370    -  protein_bind   CAP binding site: CAP binding activates transcription in the presence of cAMP. E. coli catabolite activator protein
   3383..3475    -  CDS            lacI (fragment): lac repressor; lacI; The lac repressor binds to the lac operator to inhibit transcription in E. coli. This inhibition can be relieved by adding lactose or isopropyl-β-D-thiogalactopyranoside (IPTG).
   3658..4246    -  rep_origin     ori: high-copy-number ColE1/pMB1/pBR322/pUC origin of replication
   4417..5277    -  CDS            AmpR: β-lactamase; bla; confers resistance to ampicillin, carbenicillin, and related antibiotics
   5278..5382    -  promoter       AmpR promoter: bla
   5477..5512    +  CDS            rop (fragment): Rop protein, which maintains plasmids at low copy number; rop
   5614..5713    +  misc_feature   bom (fragment): basis of mobility region from pBR322
   5719..5874    -  CDS            lacZα (fragment): LacZα fragment of β-galactosidase; lacZ fragment
   5880..2       -  misc_feature   MCS (fragment) (across the origin): pUC18/19 multiple cloning site
>Addgene plasmid #138410 | pCMV-HA_N-mouse Bcl6 | addgene full sequence | sequence record 274553 | Addgene NGS Result
CGTTACATAACTTACGGTAAATGGCCCGCCTGGCTGACCGCCCAACGACCCCCGCCCATTGACGTCAATA
ATGACGTATGTTCCCATAGTAACGCCAATAGGGACTTTCCATTGACGTCAATGGGTGGAGTATTTACGGT
AAACTGCCCACTTGGCAGTACATCAAGTGTATCATATGCCAAGTACGCCCCCTATTGACGTCAATGACGG
TAAATGGCCCGCCTGGCATTATGCCCAGTACATGACCTTATGGGACTTTCCTACTTGGCAGTACATCTAC
GTATTAGTCATCGCTATTACCATGGTGATGCGGTTTTGGCAGTACATCAATGGGCGTGGATAGCGGTTTG
ACTCACGGGGATTTCCAAGTCTCCACCCCATTGACGTCAATGGGAGTTTGTTTTGGCACCAAAATCAACG
GGACTTTCCAAAATGTCGTAACAACTCCGCCCCATTGACGCAAATGGGCGGTAGGCGTGTACGGTGGGAG
GTCTATATAAGCAGAGCTCGTTTAGTGAACCGTCAGATCGCCTGGAGACGCCATCCACGCTGTTTTGACC
TCCATAGAAGACACCGGGACCGATCCAGCCTCCGGACTCTAGAGGATCCGGTACTAGAGGAACTGAAAAA
CCAGAAAGTTAACTGGTAAGTTTAGTCTTTTTGTCTTTTATTTCAGGTCCCGGATCCGGTGGTGGTGCAA
ATCAAAGAACTGCTCCTCAGTGGATGTTGCCTTTACTTCTAGGCCTGTACGGAAGTGTTACTTCTGCTCT
AAAAGCTGCGGAATTGTACCCGCGGGCCCACCATGTACCCATACGATGTTCCAGATTACGCTCTTATGGC
CATGGAGGCCCGAATTCGGTCGACCGAGATCTCTCGAATGGCCTCCCCGGCTGACAGCTGTATCCAGTTT
ACCCGGCACGCTAGTGATGTTCTTCTCAACCTTAATCGCCTCCGGAGTCGGGACATCTTGACGGACGTTG
TCATCGTGGTGAGCCGTGAGCAGTTTAGAGCCCATAAGACAGTGCTCATGGCCTGCAGCGGCCTGTTCTA
CAGTATCTTCACTGACCAGTTGAAATGCAACCTTAGTGTAATCAATCTAGATCCTGAAATCAGCCCTGAG
GGGTTTTGCATCCTCCTGGACTTCATGTACACATCTAGGCTCAACCTGAGGGAAGGCAATATCATGGCGG
TGATGACCACAGCCATGTACCTGCAGATGGAGCATGTTGTCGACACATGCAGGAAGTTCATCAAGGCCAG
TGAAGCAGAAATGGCCCCTGCACTTAAACCTCCCCGTGAAGAGTTCCTGAACAGCCGGATGCTGATGCCC
CATGACATCATGGCCTACCGAGGTCGTGAGGTCGTGGAGAACAATATGCCACTGAGAAATACTCCCGGGT
GTGAGAGCAGAGCTTTTGCTCCTCCTCTGTACAGTGGCCTGTCAACACCACCAGCCTCTTATCCCATGTA
CAGCCATCTCCCGCTCAGCACCTTCCTCTTCTCTGATGAGGAGCTCCGAGATGCCCCCCGAATGCCTGTG
GCCAACCCTTTTCCCAAGGAGCGTGCCCTCCCCTGCGACAGTGCCAGGCAAGTCCCTAATGAGTATAGCA
GGCCAGCCATGGAGGTGTCCCCCAGTTTGTGTCACAGCAACATCTACTCGCCCAAGGAGGCAGTCCCAGA
GGAGGCTCGGAGTGACATACACTACAGTGTGCCTGAGGGCCCCAAGCCTGCTGTCCCTTCTGCTCGGAAT
GCTCCATACTTCCCCTGTGACAAAGCCAGCAAAGAAGAAGAGAGACCTTCTTCGGAGGATGAGATTGCCC
TGCATTTCGAGCCCCCCAATGCACCCTTGAACCGGAAGGGTCTGGTTAGTCCCCAGAGTCCCCAGAAATC
CGACTGCCAGCCCAACTCACCCACAGAGTCCTGCAGCAGCAAGAACGCCTGCATCCTTCAGGCCTCTGGC
TCTCCGCCAGCCAAGAGCCCCACTGACCCGAAAGCCTGCAACTGGAAGAAGTATAAGTTCATCGTTCTCA
ACAGCCTCAATCAGAATGCCAAACCCGAGGGCTCTGAGCAGGCAGAGCTGGGTCGCCTCTCCCCTCGAGC
CTACCCTGCACCGCCCGCTTGCCAGCCGCCTATGGAGCCCGCGAACCTTGATCTCCAGTCCCCGACCAAG
CTCAGTGCCAGTGGGGAGGACTCTACCATCCCCCAAGCCAGCCGGCTCAATAATCTCGTGAACAGGTCCC
TGGCAGGCTCCCCCCGAAGCAGCAGTGAGAGTCACTCACCACTCTACATGCACCCCCCAAAGTGCACATC
CTGCGGCTCTCAGTCCCCACAGCATACAGAGATGTGCCTCCATACTGCTGGGCCCACGTTCCCGGAGGAG
ATGGGGGAAACCCAGTCAGAGTATTCGGATTCTAGCTGTGAGAATGGGACCTTCTTCTGCAACGAATGTG
ACTGCCGTTTCTCTGAGGAGGCCTCGCTCAAGAGGCACACGCTGCAGACGCACAGTGACAAACCATACAA
ATGTGATCGCTGCCAGGCCTCCTTCCGCTACAAGGGCAACCTCGCCAGCCACAAGACTGTCCACACGGGT
GAGAAACCCTATCGCTGTAACATTTGTGGAGCGCAGTTCAATCGGCCAGCCAACCTGAAGACCCACACTC
GAATTCACTCTGGAGAAAAGCCCTACAAATGTGAAACCTGTGGGGCCAGGTTTGTTCAGGTGGCCCACCT
CCGTGCCCACGTGCTCATCCACACTGGAGAGAAGCCGTACCCCTGTGAAATCTGTGGCACTCGCTTCCGG
CACCTTCAGACTCTGAAGAGCCATCTGCGCATCCACACAGGAGAGAAACCTTACCATTGTGAGAAGTGTA
ACCTGCACTTTCGTCACAAAAGCCAACTGCGACTTCATTTGCGCCAGAAGCACGGCGCCATCACCAACAC
CAAGGTGCAATACCGCGTGTCGGCCGCTGACCTGCCTCCGGAGCTCCCCAAAGCCTGCTGAGGCCGCGGG
GATCCAGACATGATAAGATACATTGATGAGTTTGGACAAACCACAACTAGAATGCAGTGAAAAAAATGCT
TTATTTGTGAAATTTGTGATGCTATTGCTTTATTTGTAACCATTATAAGCTGCAATAAACAAGTTAACAA
CAACAATTGCATTCATTTTATGTTTCAGGTTCAGGGGGAGGTGTGGGAGGTTTTTTCGGATCCTCTAGAG
TCGATCTGCAGGCATGCTAGCTTGGCGTAATCATGGTCATAGCTGTTTCCTGTGTGAAATTGTTATCCGC
TCACAATTCCACACAACATACGAGCCGGAAGCATAAAGTGTAAAGCCTGGGGTGCCTAATGAGTGAGCTA
ACTCACATTAATTGCGTTGCGCTCACTGCCCGCTTTCCAGTCGGGAAACCTGTCGTGCCAGCTGCATTAA
TGAATCGGCCAACGCGCGGGGAGAGGCGGTTTGCGTATTGGGCGCTCTTCCGCTTCCTCGCTCACTGACT
CGCTGCGCTCGGTCGTTCGGCTGCGGCGAGCGGTATCAGCTCACTCAAAGGCGGTAATACGGTTATCCAC
AGAATCAGGGGATAACGCAGGAAAGAACATGTGAGCAAAAGGCCAGCAAAAGGCCAGGAACCGTAAAAAG
GCCGCGTTGCTGGCGTTTTTCCATAGGCTCCGCCCCCCTGACGAGCATCACAAAAATCGACGCTCAAGTC
AGAGGTGGCGAAACCCGACAGGACTATAAAGATACCAGGCGTTTCCCCCTGGAAGCTCCCTCGTGCGCTC
TCCTGTTCCGACCCTGCCGCTTACCGGATACCTGTCCGCCTTTCTCCCTTCGGGAAGCGTGGCGCTTTCT
CATAGCTCACGCTGTAGGTATCTCAGTTCGGTGTAGGTCGTTCGCTCCAAGCTGGGCTGTGTGCACGAAC
CCCCCGTTCAGCCCGACCGCTGCGCCTTATCCGGTAACTATCGTCTTGAGTCCAACCCGGTAAGACACGA
CTTATCGCCACTGGCAGCAGCCACTGGTAACAGGATTAGCAGAGCGAGGTATGTAGGCGGTGCTACAGAG
TTCTTGAAGTGGTGGCCTAACTACGGCTACACTAGAAGAACAGTATTTGGTATCTGCGCTCTGCTGAAGC
CAGTTACCTTCGGAAAAAGAGTTGGTAGCTCTTGATCCGGCAAACAAACCACCGCTGGTAGCGGTGGTTT
TTTTGTTTGCAAGCAGCAGATTACGCGCAGAAAAAAAGGATCTCAAGAAGATCCTTTGATCTTTTCTACG
GGGTCTGACGCTCAGTGGAACGAAAACTCACGTTAAGGGATTTTGGTCATGAGATTATCAAAAAGGATCT
TCACCTAGATCCTTTTAAATTAAAAATGAAGTTTTAAATCAATCTAAAGTATATATGAGTAAACTTGGTC
TGACAGTTACCAATGCTTAATCAGTGAGGCACCTATCTCAGCGATCTGTCTATTTCGTTCATCCATAGTT
GCCTGACTCCCCGTCGTGTAGATAACTACGATACGGGAGGGCTTACCATCTGGCCCCAGTGCTGCAATGA
TACCGCGAGACCCACGCTCACCGGCTCCAGATTTATCAGCAATAAACCAGCCAGCCGGAAGGGCCGAGCG
CAGAAGTGGTCCTGCAACTTTATCCGCCTCCATCCAGTCTATTAATTGTTGCCGGGAAGCTAGAGTAAGT
AGTTCGCCAGTTAATAGTTTGCGCAACGTTGTTGCCATTGCTACAGGCATCGTGGTGTCACGCTCGTCGT
TTGGTATGGCTTCATTCAGCTCCGGTTCCCAACGATCAAGGCGAGTTACATGATCCCCCATGTTGTGCAA
AAAAGCGGTTAGCTCCTTCGGTCCTCCGATCGTTGTCAGAAGTAAGTTGGCCGCAGTGTTATCACTCATG
GTTATGGCAGCACTGCATAATTCTCTTACTGTCATGCCATCCGTAAGATGCTTTTCTGTGACTGGTGAGT
ACTCAACCAAGTCATTCTGAGAATAGTGTATGCGGCGACCGAGTTGCTCTTGCCCGGCGTCAATACGGGA
TAATACCGCGCCACATAGCAGAACTTTAAAAGTGCTCATCATTGGAAAACGTTCTTCGGGGCGAAAACTC
TCAAGGATCTTACCGCTGTTGAGATCCAGTTCGATGTAACCCACTCGTGCACCCAACTGATCTTCAGCAT
CTTTTACTTTCACCAGCGTTTCTGGGTGAGCAAAAACAGGAAGGCAAAATGCCGCAAAAAAGGGAATAAG
GGCGACACGGAAATGTTGAATACTCATACTCTTCCTTTTTCAATATTATTGAAGCATTTATCAGGGTTAT
TGTCTCATGAGCGGATACATATTTGAATGTATTTAGAAAAATAAACAAATAGGGGTTCCGCGCACATTTC
CCCGAAAAGTGCCACCTGACGTCTAAGAAACCATTATTATCATGACATTAACCTATAAAAATAGGCGTAT
CACGAGGCCCTTTCGTCTCGCGCGTTTCGGTGATGACGGTGAAAACCTCTGACACATGCAGCTCCCGGAG
ACGGTCACAGCTTGTCTGTAAGCGGATGCCGGGAGCAGACAAGCCCGTCAGGGCGCGTCAGCGGGTGTTG
GCGGGTGTCGGGGCTGGCTTAACTATGCGGCATCAGAGCAGATTGTACTGAGAGTGCACCATATGCGGTG
TGAAATACCGCACAGATGCGTAAGGAGAAAATACCGCATCAGGCGCCATTCGCCATTCAGGCTGCGCAAC
TGTTGGGAAGGGCGATCGGTGCGGGCCTCTTCGCTATTACGCCAGCTGGCGAAAGGGGGATGTGCTGCAA
GGCGATTAAGTTGGGTAACGCCAGGGTTTTCCCAGTCACGACGTTGTAAAACGACGGCCAGTGAGTTCGA
GCTTGCATGCCTGCAGGT
